>Addgene plasmid #186642 | pJMH139 | addgene full sequence | sequence record 378328 | Addgene NGS Result
CTTT
[37 nt withheld, positions 5-41]
ACCCTATCTCGGTCTATTCTTTTGATTTATAAGGGATTTTGCCGATTTCGGCCTATTGGTTAAAAAATGA
GCTGATTTAACAAAAATTTAACGCGAATTAATTCTGTGGAATGTGTGTCAGTTAGGGTGTGGAAAGTCCC
CAGGCTCCCCAGCAGGCAGAAGTATGCAAAGCATGCATCTCAATTAGTCAGCAACCAGGTGTGGAAAGTC
CCCAGGCTCCCCAGCAGGCAGAAGTATGCAAAGCATGCATCTCAATTAGTCAGCAACCATAGTCCCGCCC
CTAACTCCGCCCATCCCGCCCCTAACTCCGCCCAGTTCCGCCCATTCTCCGCCCCATGGCTGACTAATTT
TTTTTATTTATGCAGAGGCCGAGGCCGCCTCTGCCTCTGAGCTATTCCAGAAGTAGTGAGGAGGCTTTTT
TGGAGGCCTAGGCTTTTGCAAAAAGCTCCCGGGAGCTTGTATATCCATTTTCGGATCTGATCAAGAGACA
GGATGAGGATCGTTTCGCATGATTGAACAAGATGGATTGCACGCAGGTTCTCCGGCCGCTTGGGTGGAGA
GGCTATTCGGCTATGACTGGGCACAACAGACAATCGGCTGCTCTGATGCCGCCGTGTTCCGGCTGTCAGC
GCAGGGGCGCCCGGTTCTTTTTGTCAAGACCGACCTGTCCGGTGCCCTGAATGAACTGCAGGACGAGGCA
GCGCGGCTATCGTGGCTGGCCACGACGGGCGTTCCTTGCGCAGCTGTGCTCGACGTTGTCACTGAAGCGG
GAAGGGACTGGCTGCTATTGGGCGAAGTGCCGGGGCAGGATCTCCTGTCATCTCACCTTGCTCCTGCCGA
GAAAGTATCCATCATGGCTGATGCAATGCGGCGGCTGCATACGCTTGATCCGGCTACCTGCCCATTCGAC
CACCAAGCGAAACATCGCATCGAGCGAGCACGTACTCGGATGGAAGCCGGTCTTGTCGATCAGGATGATC
TGGACGAAGAGCATCAGGGGCTCGCGCCAGCCGAACTGTTCGCCAGGCTCAAGGCGCGCATGCCCGACGG
CGAGGATCTCGTCGTGACCCATGGCGATGCCTGCTTGCCGAATATCATGGTGGAAAATGGCCGCTTTTCT
GGATTCATCGACTGTGGCCGGCTGGGTGTGGCGGACCGCTATCAGGACATAGCGTTGGCTACCCGTGATA
TTGCTGAAGAGCTTGGCGGCGAATGGGCTGACCGCTTCCTCGTGCTTTACGGTATCGCCGCTCCCGATTC
GCAGCGCATCGCCTTCTATCGCCTTCTTGACGAGTTCTTCTGAGCGGGACTCTGGGGTTCGAAATGACCG
ACCAAGCGACGCCCAACCTGCCATCACGAGATTTCGATTCCACCGCCGCCTTCTATGAAAGGTTGGGCTT
CGGAATCGTTTTCCGGGACGCCGGCTGGATGATCCTCCAGCGCGGGGATCTCATGCTGGAGTTCTTCGCC
CACCCCAACTTGTTTATTGCAGCTTATAATGGTTACAAATAAAGCAATAGCATCACAAATTTCACAAATA
AAGCATTTTTTTCACTGCATTCTAGTTGTGGTTTGTCCAAACTCATCAATGTATCTTATCATGTCTGTAT
ACCGTCGACCTCTAGCTAGAGCTTGGCGTAATCATGGTCATAGCTGTTTCCTGTGTGAAATTGTTATCCG
CTCACAATTCCACACAACATACGAGCCGGAAGCATAAAGTGTAAAGCCTGGGGTGCCTAATGAGTGAGCT
AACTCACATTAATTGCGTTGCGCTCACTGCCCGCTTTCCAGTCGGGAAACCTGTCGTGCCAGCTGCATTA
ATGAATCGGCCAACGCGCGGGGAGAGGCGGTTTGCGTATTGGGCGCTCTTCCGCTTCCTCGCTCACTGAC
TCGCTGCGCTCGGTCGTTCGGCTGCGGCGAGCGGTATCAGCTCACTCAAAGGCGGTAATACGGTTATCCA
CAGAATCAGGGGATAACGCAGGAAAGAACATGTGAGCAAAAGGCCAGCAAAAGGCCAGGAACCGTAAAAA
GGCCGCGTTGCTGGCGTTTTTCCATAGGCTCCGCCCCCCTGACGAGCATCACAAAAATCGACGCTCAAGT
CAGAGGTGGCGAAACCCGACAGGACTATAAAGATACCAGGCGTTTCCCCCTGGAAGCTCCCTCGTGCGCT
CTCCTGTTCCGACCCTGCCGCTTACCGGATACCTGTCCGCCTTTCTCCCTTCGGGAAGCGTGGCGCTTTC
TCATAGCTCACGCTGTAGGTATCTCAGTTCGGTGTAGGTCGTTCGCTCCAAGCTGGGCTGTGTGCACGAA
CCCCCCGTTCAGCCCGACCGCTGCGCCTTATCCGGTAACTATCGTCTTGAGTCCAACCCGGTAAGACACG
ACTTATCGCCACTGGCAGCAGCCACTGGTAACAGGATTAGCAGAGCGAGGTATGTAGGCGGTGCTACAGA
GTTCTTGAAGTGGTGGCCTAACTACGGCTACACTAGAAGAACAGTATTTGGTATCTGCGCTCTGCTGAAG
CCAGTTACCTTCGGAAAAAGAGTTGGTAGCTCTTGATCCGGCAAACAAACCACCGCTGGTAGCGGTGGTT
TTTTTGTTTGCAAGCAGCAGATTACGCGCAGAAAAAAAGGATCTCAAGAAGATCCTTTGATCTTTTCTAC
GGGGTCTGACGCTCAGTGGAACGAAAACTCACGTTAAGGGATTTTGGTCATGAGATTATCAAAAAGGATC
TTCACCTAGATCCTTTTAAATTAAAAATGAAGTTTTAAATCAATCTAAAGTATATATGAGTAAACTTGGT
CTGACAGTTACCAATGCTTAATCAGTGAGGCACCTATCTCAGCGATCTGTCTATTTCGTTCATCCATAGT
TGCCTGACTCCCCGTCGTGTAGATAACTACGATACGGGAGGGCTTACCATCTGGCCCCAGTGCTGCAATG
ATACCGCGAGACCCACGCTCACCGGCTCCAGATTTATCAGCAATAAACCAGCCAGCCGGAAGGGCCGAGC
GCAGAAGTGGTCCTGCAACTTTATCCGCCTCCATCCAGTCTATTAATTGTTGCCGGGAAGCTAGAGTAAG
TAGTTCGCCAGTTAATAGTTTGCGCAACGTTGTTGCCATTGCTACAGGCATCGTGGTGTCACGCTCGTCG
TTTGGTATGGCTTCATTCAGCTCCGGTTCCCAACGATCAAGGCGAGTTACATGATCCCCCATGTTGTGCA
AAAAAGCGGTTAGCTCCTTCGGTCCTCCGATCGTTGTCAGAAGTAAGTTGGCCGCAGTGTTATCACTCAT
GGTTATGGCAGCACTGCATAATTCTCTTACTGTCATGCCATCCGTAAGATGCTTTTCTGTGACTGGTGAG
TACTCAACCAAGTCATTCTGAGAATAGTGTATGCGGCGACCGAGTTGCTCTTGCCCGGCGTCAATACGGG
ATAATACCGCGCCACATAGCAGAACTTTAAAAGTGCTCATCATTGGAAAACGTTCTTCGGGGCGAAAACT
CTCAAGGATCTTACCGCTGTTGAGATCCAGTTCGATGTAACCCACTCGTGCACCCAACTGATCTTCAGCA
TCTTTTACTTTCACCAGCGTTTCTGGGTGAGCAAAAACAGGAAGGCAAAATGCCGCAAAAAAGGGAATAA
GGGCGACACGGAAATGTTGAATACTCATACTCTTCCTTTTTCAATATTATTGAAGCATTTATCAGGGTTA
TTGTCTCATGAGCGGATACATATTTGAATGTATTTAGAAAAATAAACAAATAGGGGTTCCGCGCACATTT
CCCCGAAAAGTGCCACCTGACGTCGACGGATCGGGAGATCTCCCGATCCCCTATGGTGCACTCTCAGTAC
AATCTGCTCTGATGCCGCATAGTTAAGCCAGTATCTGCTCCCTGCTTGTGTGTTGGAGGTCGCTGAGTAG
TGCGCGAGCAAAATTTAAGCTACAACAAGGCAAGGCTTGACCGACAATTGCATGAAGAATCTGCTTAGGG
TTAGGCGTTTTGCGCTGCTTCGCGATGTACGGGCCAGATATACGCGTTGACATTGATTATTGACTAGTTA
TTAATAGTAATCAATTACGGGGTCATTAGTTCATAGCCCATATATGGAGTTCCGCGTTACATAACTTACG
GTAAATGGCCCGCCTGGCTGACCGCCCAACGACCCCCGCCCATTGACGTCAATAATGACGTATGTTCCCA
TAGTAACGCCAATAGGGACTTTCCATTGACGTCAATGGGTGGAGTATTTACGGTAAACTGCCCACTTGGC
AGTACATCAAGTGTATCATATGCCAAGTACGCCCCCTATTGACGTCAATGACGGTAAATGGCCCGCCTGG
CATTATGCCCAGTACATGACCTTATGGGACTTTCCTACTTGGCAGTACATCTACGTATTAGTCATCGCTA
TTACCATGGTGATGCGGTTTTGGCAGTACATCAATGGGCGTGGATAGCGGTTTGACTCACGGGGATTTCC
AAGTCTCCACCCCATTGACGTCAATGGGAGTTTGTTTTGGCACCAAAATCAACGGGACTTTCCAAAATGT
CGTAACAACTCCGCCCCATTGACGCAAATGGGCGGTAGGCGTGTACGGTGGGAGGTCTATATAAGCAGAG
CTCTCTGGCTAACTAGAGAACCCACTGCTTACTGGCTTATCGAAATTAATACGACTCACTATAGGGAGAC
CCAAGCTGGCTAGCGCTACCGGTCGCCACCATGGCCTGGGTGTGGACCCTGCTGTTCCTGATGGCAGCAG
CACAGAGCATCCAGGCACACCATCACCATCACCATGGCGGATCAGGCGGCAGTGAGGAGGATCCCTGCGC
CTGTGAGAGCCTGGTGAAGTTTCAGGCAAAGGTGGAGGGACTGCTGCAGGCCCTGACACGGAAGCTGGAG
GCCGTGTCCAAGAGACTGGCCATCCTGGAGAACACCGTGGTGGGCGGAGGCGGTTCTGGTGGTGGTGGAT
CTAATCCTCAGATTGCCGCTCACGTGATCAGCGAGGCCAGCAGCAAGACAACAAGCGTGCTGCAGTGGGC
CGAGAAGGGCTACTACACCATGAGCAACAACCTGGTCACCCTGGAAAACGGCAAGCAGCTGACTGTGAAG
AGACAGGGCCTGTACTACATCTACGCCCAAGTGACCTTCTGCAGCAACAGAGAGGCCAGCTCTCAGGCCC
CTTTTATCGCCAGCCTGTGCCTGAAAAGCCCTGGCAGATTCGAGCGGATCCTGCTGAGAGCCGCCAACAC
ACACAGCAGCGCCAAACCTTGTGGCCAGCAGTCTATTCACCTCGGCGGAGTGTTTGAGCTGCAGCCTGGG
GCTTCTGTGTTCGTGAACGTGACAGACCCTAGCCAAGTGTCTCACGGCACCGGCTTTACCAGCTTCGGAC
TGCTGAAACTCGGTGGCGGATCTGGCGGAGGTAGTGGCGGAGGAAGCAATCCACAGATCGCTGCCCATGT
GATCTCCGAGGCCTCTAGCAAGACCACATCAGTTCTCCAGTGGGCTGAAAAGGGGTATTATACGATGTCT
AACAACCTCGTGACCCTCGAGAATGGAAAACAGCTGACCGTCAAGCGGCAGGGGCTCTATTATATCTATG
CTCAAGTCACGTTCTGCTCCAACCGCGAGGCTTCTAGCCAGGCTCCTTTCATTGCTTCCCTGTGTCTGAA
GTCCCCAGGCCGCTTCGAGAGAATTCTGCTGAGGGCTGCTAACACCCACTCTAGCGCCAAGCCATGCGGA
CAGCAGAGCATCCATCTTGGCGGCGTGTTCGAACTGCAACCAGGCGCATCCGTGTTTGTGAATGTGACCG
ATCCTTCTCAAGTGTCCCATGGCACAGGATTCACATCCTTTGGGCTGCTCAAACTTGGCGGAGGCTCAGG
CGGTGGTTCAGGCGGAGGATCAAACCCACAGATTGCAGCACACGTCATCTCCGAAGCCAGCTCCAAGACC
ACTTCCGTCCTGCAATGGGCAGAGAAAGGATATTACACAATGTCAAACAATCTGGTTACTCTCGAGAACG
GGAAGCAACTCACAGTGAAACGGCAGGGACTTTACTATATCTACGCACAGGTCACATTTTGTTCCAATCG
GGAAGCCAGCAGCCAGGCACCATTCATAGCAAGCCTGTGTCTCAAGAGCCCCGGACGCTTTGAAAGAATC
CTGCTTCGCGCCGCTAATACCCACAGCTCTGCTAAGCCATGTGGGCAGCAATCCATCCACCTTGGAGGGG
TTTTCGAGCTTCAGCCAGGTGCCAGCGTGTTCGTCAATGTCACTGATCCAAGCCAAGTCTCCCACGGAAC
TGGGTTCACCTCTTTTGGCCTGCTTAAGCTCTGAGGAAGCCCAGGCCAGGTCGACAAGCTTGGTACCGAG
CTCGGATCCACTAGTCCAGTGTGGTGGAATTCTGCAGATATCCAGCACAGTGGCGGCCGCTCGAGTCTAG
AGGGCCCGTTTAAACCCGCTGATCAGCCTCGACTGTGCCTTCTAGTTGCCAGCCATCTGTTGTTTGCCCC
TCCCCCGTGCCTTCCTTGACCCTGGAAGGTGCCACTCCCACTGTCCTTTCCTAATAAAATGAGGAAATTG
CATCGCATTGTCTGAGTAGGTGTCATTCTATTCTGGGGGGTGGGGTGGGGCAGGACAGCAAGGGGGAGGA
TTGGGAAGACAATAGCAGGCATGCTGGGGATGCGGTGGGCTCTATGGCTTCTGAGGCGGAAAGAACCAGC
TGGGGCTCTAGGGGGTATCCCC
[124 nt withheld, positions 6784-6907]
C
[91 nt withheld, positions 6909-6999]
A
[49 nt withheld, positions 7001-7049]
CCTTTGACGTTGGAGTCCACGTT
Features (pLannotate 1.2.2; 24 found; start..end, strand, type, name):
    154..483     +  promoter       SV40 promoter: SV40 enhancer and early promoter
    550..1341    +  CDS            neo: KKA2_KLEPN - Also known as kan, nptII. Experimental evidence at protein level: Swiss-Prot protein existence level 1. Resistance to kanamycin, neomycin, paromomycin, ribostamycin, butirosin and gentamicin B. From Klebsiella pneumoniae.
   1365..1523    +  CDS            ble (fragment): BLE_KLEPN - Experimental evidence at protein level: Swiss-Prot protein existence level 1. Binding protein with a strong affinity to the bleomycin family of antibiotics. Binds to CL990; an antimitotic-antibiotic compound. From Klebsiella pneumoniae.
   1518..1639    +  polyA_signal   SV40 poly(A) signal: SV40 polyadenylation signal
   1712..1728    -  protein_bind   lac operator: The lac repressor binds to the lac operator to inhibit transcription in E. coli. This inhibition can be relieved by adding lactose or isopropyl-β-D-thiogalactopyranoside (IPTG). lac repressor encoded by lacI
   1736..1766    -  promoter       lac promoter: promoter for the E. coli lac operon
   1781..1802    -  protein_bind   CAP binding site: CAP binding activates transcription in the presence of cAMP. E. coli catabolite activator protein
   1815..1907    -  CDS            lacI (fragment): lac repressor; lacI; The lac repressor binds to the lac operator to inhibit transcription in E. coli. This inhibition can be relieved by adding lactose or isopropyl-β-D-thiogalactopyranoside (IPTG).
   2090..2678    -  rep_origin     ori: high-copy-number ColE1/pMB1/pBR322/pUC origin of replication
   2849..3709    -  CDS            AmpR: β-lactamase; bla; confers resistance to ampicillin, carbenicillin, and related antibiotics
   3710..3814    -  promoter       AmpR promoter: bla
   3873..3925    -  misc_feature   bom (fragment): basis of mobility region from pBR322
   4080..4459    +  enhancer       CMV enhancer: human cytomegalovirus immediate early enhancer
   4460..4663    +  promoter       CMV promoter: human cytomegalovirus (CMV) immediate early promoter
   4659..4692    +  LTR            5' LTR (truncated) (fragment): truncated 5' long terminal repeat (LTR) from HIV-1
   4708..4726    +  promoter       T7 promoter: promoter for bacteriophage T7 RNA polymerase
   4819..4836    +  CDS            6xHis: 6xHis affinity tag
   4855..4983    +  CDS            MATN1 (fragment): MATN1_HUMAN - Also known as CMP, CRTM. Experimental evidence at protein level: Swiss-Prot protein existence level 1. Cartilage matrix protein is a major component of the extracellular matrix of non-articular cartilage. It binds to collagen. From Homo sapiens (Human).
   5014..5442    +  CDS            CD40LG (fragment): CD40L_HUMAN - Also known as CD40L, TNFSF5, TRAP. Experimental evidence at protein level: Swiss-Prot protein existence level 1. [CD40 ligand, soluble form]: Acts as a ligand for integrins, specifically ITGA5:ITGB1 and ITGAV:ITGB3; both integrins and the CD40 receptor are required for activation of CD40-CD40LG signaling, which have cell-type dependent effects, such as B-cell activation, NF-kappa-B signaling and anti-apoptotic signaling. From Homo sapiens (Human).
   5479..5907    +  CDS            CD40LG (fragment): CD40L_HUMAN - Also known as CD40L, TNFSF5, TRAP. Experimental evidence at protein level: Swiss-Prot protein existence level 1. [CD40 ligand, soluble form]: Acts as a ligand for integrins, specifically ITGA5:ITGB1 and ITGAV:ITGB3; both integrins and the CD40 receptor are required for activation of CD40-CD40LG signaling, which have cell-type dependent effects, such as B-cell activation, NF-kappa-B signaling and anti-apoptotic signaling. From Homo sapiens (Human).
   5944..6372    +  CDS            CD40LG (fragment): CD40L_HUMAN - Also known as CD40L, TNFSF5, TRAP. Experimental evidence at protein level: Swiss-Prot protein existence level 1. [CD40 ligand, soluble form]: Acts as a ligand for integrins, specifically ITGA5:ITGB1 and ITGAV:ITGB3; both integrins and the CD40 receptor are required for activation of CD40-CD40LG signaling, which have cell-type dependent effects, such as B-cell activation, NF-kappa-B signaling and anti-apoptotic signaling. From Homo sapiens (Human).
   6514..6738    +  polyA_signal   bGH poly(A) signal: bovine growth hormone polyadenylation signal
   6742..6763    +  promoter       SV40 promoter (fragment): SV40 enhancer and early promoter
   6784..140     +  rep_origin     f1 ori (across the origin) (sequence partly withheld): f1 bacteriophage origin of replication; arrow indicates direction of (+) strand synthesis
