[The description below was written by a language model from this plasmid's Addgene catalogue record and pLannotate feature annotations shown in this document.]
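Description:
pJMH139 is catalogued as a bacterial expression and synthetic biology plasmid built on the commercially synthesised pJMH020 backbone (4,636 bp) and carrying a 1,863 bp insert named aadA.co-TaadA-PJ23119-eYFP.co. Read from its name, the insert combines a codon-optimised aadA gene (an aminoglycoside adenylyltransferase conferring streptomycin/spectinomycin resistance, matching the listed selectable marker), its terminator, and a codon-optimised eYFP reporter driven by J23119, a strong constitutive synthetic bacterial promoter. The plasmid is propagated in E. coli under ampicillin selection. The associated work concerns engineering the edible filamentous cyanobacterium Arthrospira platensis, so the cassette plausibly acts as a selectable fluorescent reporter for that host. However, the record does not state the promoter driving aadA, whether homology arms are present, or how the DNA is delivered or maintained in the cyanobacterium.

The accompanying feature table does not match this description and should be treated as belonging to a different construct or a mis-assigned sequencing result. At 7,072 nt it is longer than backbone plus insert (about 6.5 kb), and it contains no aadA, eYFP or J23119 annotations. Instead it shows a mammalian expression vector. A CMV enhancer/promoter and T7 promoter lie upstream of a 6xHis tag, a fragment of human matrilin-1 and three tandem fragments of human CD40 ligand, followed by a bGH polyadenylation signal. It also has an SV40-driven neomycin/kanamycin resistance cassette, an f1 origin, a high-copy ColE1/pUC-type origin and AmpR. Only the ampicillin resistance is consistent with the catalogue entry, so the pJMH139 sequence should be verified independently before relying on this annotation.
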