Addgene plasmid #186642: pJMH139
Depositing lab: Adam Arkin. Publication: Acetaminophen production in the edible, filamentous cyanobacterium Arthrospira platensis. Jacob M. Hilzinger, Skyler Friedline, Divya Sivanandan, Ya-Fang Cheng, Shunsuke Yamazaki, Douglas S. Clark, Jeffrey M. Skerker, Adam P. Arkin. bioRxiv 10.1101/2022.06.30.498297.
Backbone
  Vector backbone: pJMH020
  Backbone manufacturer: Genscript
  Backbone size w/o insert (bp): 4636
  Vector type: Bacterial Expression, Synthetic Biology
  Selectable markers: Streptomycin/Spectinomycin
Growth in bacteria
  Bacterial resistance: Ampicillin, 100 μg/mL
  Growth temperature: 37°C
  Growth strain: DH5alpha
  Copy number: Unknown
Gene/Insert
  Gene/Insert name: aadA.co-TaadA-PJ23119-eYFP.co
  Insert size (bp): 1863
Resource information
  A portion of this plasmid was derived from a plasmid made by: Genscript Corp.
Terms and licenses: Academic/Nonprofit Terms; Industry Terms: Not Available to Industry
How to cite: pJMH139 was a gift from Adam Arkin (Addgene plasmid # 186642 ; http://n2t.net/addgene:186642 ; RRID:Addgene_186642)
